>Addgene plasmid #30161 | pENTR APLP2 shRNA 3 | addgene partial sequence | sequence record 35907 | M13pUC-fwd 5'-CCCAGTCACGACGTTGTAAAACG-3'
AATAATGATTTTATTTTGACTGATAGTGACCTGTTCGTTGCAACAAATTGATGAGCAATGCTTTTTTATA
ATGCCAACTTTGTACAAAAAAGCAGGCTTTAAAGGAACCAATTCAGTCGACTGGATCCGGTACCAAGGTC
GGGCAGGAAGAGGGCCTATTTCCCATGATTCCTTCATATTTGCATATACGATACAAGGCTGTTAGAGAGA
TAATTAGAATTAATTTGACTGTAAACACAAAGATATTAGTACAAAATACGTGACGTAGAAAGTAATAATT
TCTTGGGTAGTTTGCAGTTTTAAAATTATGTTTTAAAATGGACTATCATATGCTTACCGTAACTTGAAAG
TATTTCGATTTCTTGGCTTTATATATCTTGTGGAAAGGACGAAACACCGCAGATATGGACCAGTTTACCC
GAAGGTAAACTGGTCCATATCTGCTTTTTTCTAGACCCAGCTTTCTTGTACAAAGTTGGCATTATAAGAA
AGCATTGCTTATCAATTTGTTGCAACGAACAGGTCACTATCAGTCAAAATAAAATCATTATTTGCCATCC
AGCTGATATCCCCTATAGTGAGTCGTATTACATGGTCATAGCTGTTTCCTGGCAGCTCTGGCCCGTGTCT
CAAAATCTCTGATGTTACATTGCACAAGATAAAAATATATCATCATGAACAATAAAACTGTCTGCTTACA
TAAACAGTAATACAAGGGGTGTTATGAGCCATATTCAACGGGAAACGTCGAGGCCGCGATTAAATTCCAA
CATGGATGCTGATTTATATGGGTATAAATGGGCTCGCGATAATGTCGG
