[The description below was written by a language model from this plasmid's Addgene catalogue record.]
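Description:
pENTR APLP2 shRNA 3 is a small hairpin RNA construct built in the Invitrogen pENTR backbone, a Gateway-style entry vector of about 2.7 kb, and is catalogued as a mammalian expression plasmid. It is propagated in standard E. coli cloning strains as a high-copy plasmid under kanamycin selection. The insert is a roughly 50 bp cassette, introduced by restriction enzyme cloning, that encodes a short hairpin RNA directed against APLP2 (amyloid precursor-like protein 2), a member of the amyloid precursor protein family. The "3" in the name indicates that it is one of a series of hairpins against this target, and the depositor's comment gives a target sequence marked "best", which appears to mean that this hairpin was the most effective of the set.

The record does not state which promoter drives the hairpin, the species of the APLP2 transcript targeted, or whether the plasmid carries a reporter or mammalian selection marker. No feature table is provided to confirm the presence of attL recombination sites or other backbone elements. pENTR entry vectors generally allow a cassette to be transferred by LR recombination into destination vectors, but the record does not say whether this construct was used that way or transfected directly. The associated publication concerns the role of secreted and full-length APP in neurite outgrowth through interaction with integrin beta1. This suggests the plasmid was used for RNAi knockdown of APLP2 in neuronal cells to examine the contributions of APP family members to that process.
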