Addgene plasmid #30161: pENTR APLP2 shRNA 3
Depositing lab: Dennis Selkoe & Tracy Young-Pearse. Depositing organization: Brigham and Women's Hospital. Publication: Secreted APP regulates the function of full-length APP in neurite outgrowth through interaction with integrin beta1. Young-Pearse TL, Chen AC, Chang R, Marquez C, Selkoe DJ. Neural Dev. 2008 Jun 23;3:15. doi: 10.1186/1749-8104-3-15. PubMed 18573216.
Backbone
  Vector backbone: pENTR
  Backbone manufacturer: Invitrogen
  Backbone size w/o insert (bp): 2700
  Vector type: Mammalian Expression
Growth in bacteria
  Bacterial resistance: Kanamycin, 50 μg/mL
  Growth temperature: 37°C
  Growth strain: DH5alpha
  Copy number: High Copy
Gene/Insert
  Gene/Insert name: APLP2 shRNA 3
  Insert size (bp): 50
  Cloning method: Restriction Enzyme
  Sequencing primers: 5′ n/a
Terms and licenses: Academic/Nonprofit Terms; Industry Terms: Not Available to Industry
Depositor comments: gatatggaccagtttacc best
How to cite: pENTR APLP2 shRNA 3 was a gift from Dennis Selkoe & Tracy Young-Pearse (Addgene plasmid # 30161 ; http://n2t.net/addgene:30161 ; RRID:Addgene_30161)
